Addgene plasmid #147872: pAc5.1B-lambdaN-HA-DmNot1_1497-1644_W
Purpose: Insect Expression of DmNot1_1497-1644
Depositing lab: Elisa Izaurralde. Depositing organization: Max Planck Institute for Developmental Biology. Publication: A DDX6-CNOT1 complex and W-binding pockets in CNOT9 reveal direct links between miRNA target recognition and silencing. Chen Y, Boland A, Kuzuoglu-Ozturk D, Bawankar P, Loh B, Chang CT, Weichenrieder O, Izaurralde E. Mol Cell. 2014 Jun 5;54(5):737-50. doi: 10.1016/j.molcel.2014.03.034. Epub 2014 Apr 24. PubMed 24768540.
Backbone
  Vector backbone: Unknown
  Vector type: Insect Expression
Growth in bacteria
  Bacterial resistance: Ampicillin, 100 μg/mL
  Growth temperature: 37°C
  Growth strain: DH5alpha
  Copy number: Low Copy
Gene/Insert
  Gene/Insert name: DmNot1_1497-1644
  Species: D. melanogaster (fly)
  Entrez Gene: Not1 (a.k.a. Dmel_CG34407, CG1874, CG1884, CG34407, Dmel\CG34407, Dmel_CG1874, Dmel_CG1884, NOT, NOT1, anon-EST:Liang-1.29, anon-WO0118547.221, clone 1.29, not1)
  Cloning method: Unknown
Terms and licenses: Academic/Nonprofit Terms; Industry Terms: Not Available to Industry
Depositor comments: sequence given by NCBI: NM_001103772.2. Plasmids from this collection were made available to the research community and donated after the lab closed. Please note that the sequence provided by the depositing laboratory may be theoretical/predicted or based on Sanger sequencing results. There may be discrepancies between sequencing results obtained by Addgene and the depositor sequence. If an Addgene verified sequence is not available, please contact before placing your order to request that our lab fully sequence the plasmid.
How to cite: pAc5.1B-lambdaN-HA-DmNot1_1497-1644_W was a gift from Elisa Izaurralde (Addgene plasmid # 147872 ; http://n2t.net/addgene:147872 ; RRID:Addgene_147872)
