[The description below was written by a language model from this plasmid's Addgene catalogue record and pLannotate feature annotations shown in this document.]
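Description:
pAc5.1B-lambdaN-HA-DmNot1_1497-1644_W is an insect cell expression plasmid of about 5.9 kb. The catalogue lists the backbone as unknown, although the name and the annotated parts point to a pAc5.1-type vector. It is maintained in E. coli through a ColE1/pUC-type origin and selected with ampicillin via the bla gene and its own promoter. The record describes it as low copy even though the annotated origin is of the high-copy class. Short fragments annotated as tetracycline resistance and SV40 large T antigen are backbone remnants rather than functional genes.

Expression is driven by the constitutive Drosophila melanogaster actin 5C promoter, which is followed by a fragment of the bacteriophage lambda N protein, an HA epitope (annotated as a partial match to a 3xHA element), and the insert, residues 1497–1644 of Drosophila Not1, the scaffold subunit of the CCR4-NOT deadenylase complex. The insert itself was not picked up by the annotation but lies in the gap between the HA and V5 features. A vector-derived V5 tag sits downstream, and the record does not show whether it is in frame with the insert or preceded by a stop codon. An SV40 polyadenylation signal follows the cassette. The meaning of the "_W" suffix is not stated.

The lambda N peptide binds BoxB RNA hairpins, so such fusions are generally used in tethering assays, in which the protein fragment is recruited to a BoxB-containing reporter mRNA in Drosophila cells to test its effect on translation or mRNA stability, with HA allowing detection. The associated study concerns CCR4-NOT interactions in miRNA-mediated silencing.
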