Features (pLannotate 1.2.2; 10 found; start..end, strand, type, name):
     56..2568    +  promoter       Ac5 promoter: Drosophila melanogaster actin 5C promoter
   2588..2653    +  CDS            N (fragment): REGN_LAMBD - Experimental evidence at protein level: Swiss-Prot protein existence level 1. Plays a role as a transcriptional antitermination factor that allows the virus to initiate its lytic phase. Activates expression of the delayed viral early genes by modifying host RNA polymerase (RNAP) into a form that is resistant to termination signals. This antitermination function requires the host NusA protein which serves to stabilize the interaction between antitermination protein N and host RNA polymerase. From Escherichia phage lambda (Bacteriophage lambda).
   2678..2704    +  CDS            3xHA (fragment): three tandem HA epitope tags
   3195..3236    +  CDS            V5 tag: epitope tag from simian virus 5
   3336..3470    -  polyA_signal   SV40 poly(A) signal: SV40 polyadenylation signal
   3493..3577    -  CDS            large T antigen (fragment): large T antigen from SV40 (simian virus 40)
   3578..4048    +  CDS            TcR (fragment): tetracycline efflux protein; tet; confers resistance to tetracycline
   4092..4680    -  rep_origin     ori: high-copy-number ColE1/pMB1/pBR322/pUC origin of replication
   4851..5711    -  CDS            AmpR: β-lactamase; bla; confers resistance to ampicillin, carbenicillin, and related antibiotics
   5712..5816    -  promoter       AmpR promoter: bla
>Addgene plasmid #147872 | pAc5.1B-lambdaN-HA-DmNot1_1497-1644_W | depositor full sequence | sequence record 290319 | Full Sequence
CTTCAAGGAATTAATTCTATATTCTAAAAACACAAATGATACTTCTAAAAAAAATCATGAATGGCATCAA
CTCTGAATCAAATCTTTGCAGATGCACCTACTTCTCATTTCCACTGTCACATCATTTTTCCAGATCTCGC
TGCCTGTTATGTGGCCCACAAACCAAGACACGTTTTATGGCCATTAAAGCTGGCTGATCGTCGCCAAACA
CCAAATACATATCAATATGTACATTCGAGAAAGAAGCGATCAAAGAAGCGTCTTCGGGCGAGTAGGAGAA
TGCGGAGGAGAAGGAGAACGAGCTGATCTAGTATCTCTCCACAATCCAATGCCAACTGACCAACTGGCCA
TATTCGGAGCAATTTGAAGCCAATTTCCATCGCCTGGCGATCGCTCCATTCTTGGCTATATGTTTTTCAC
CGTTCCCGGGGCCATTTTCAAAGACTCGTCGGTAAGATAAGATTGTGTCACTCGCTGTCTCTCTTCATTT
GTCGAAGAATGCTGAGGAATTTCGCGATGACGTCGGCGAGTATTTTGAAGAATGAGAATAATTTGTATTT
ATACGAAAATCAGTTAGTGGAATTTTCTACAAAAACATGTTATCTATAGATAATTTTGTTGCAAAATATG
TTGACTATGACAAAGATTGTATGTATATACCTTTAATGTATTCTCATTTTCTTATGTATTTATAATGGCA
ATGATGATACTGATGATATTTTAAGATGATGCCAGACCACAGGCTGATTTCTGCGTCTTTTGCCGAACGC
AGTGCATGTGCGGTTGTTGTTTTTTGGAATAGTTTCAATTTTCGGACTGTCCGCTTTGATTTCAGTTTCT
TGGCTTATTCAAAAAGCAAAGTAAAGCCAAAAAAGCGAGATGGCAATACCAAATGCGGCAAAACGGTAGT
GGAAGGAAAGGGGTGCGGGGCAGCGGAAGGAAGGGTGGGGCGGGGCGTGGCGGGGTCTGTGGCTGGGCGC
GACGTCACCGACGTTGGAGCCACTCCTTTGACCATGTGTGCGTGTGTGTATTATTCGTGTCTCGCCACTC
GCCGGTTGTTTTTTTCTTTTTATCTCGCTCTCTCTAGCGCCATCTCGTACGCATGCTCAACGCACCGCAT
GTTGCCGTGTCCTTTATGCGTCATTTTGGCTCGAAATAGGCAATTATTTAAACAAAGATTAGTCAACGAA
AACGCTAAAATAAATAAGTCTACAATATGGTTACTTATTGCCATGTGTGTGCAGCCAACGATAGCAACAA
AAGCAACAACACAGTGGCTTTCCCTCTTTCACTTTTTGTTTGCAAGCGCGTGCGAGCAAGACGGCACGAC
CGGCAAACGCAATTACGCTGACAAAGAGCAGACGAAGTTTTGGCCGAAAAACATCAAGGCGCCTGATACG
AATGCATTTGCAATAACAATTGCGATATTTAATATTGTTTATGAAGCTGTTTGACTTCAAAACACACAAA
AAAAAAAATAAAACAAATTATTTGAAAGAGAATTAGGAATCGGACAGCTTATCGTTACGGGCTAACAGCA
CACCGAGACGAAATAGCTTACCTGACGTCACAGCCTCTGGAAGAACTGCCGCCAAGCAGAGAGAGAGAGA
AAAAGAGGGAGAGCAGCTTAGACCGCATGTGCTTGTGTGTGAGGCGTCTCTCTCTTCGTCTCCTGTTTGC
GCAAACGCATAGACTGCACTGAGAAAATCGATTACCTATTTTTTATGAATGAATATTTGCACTATTACTA
TTCAAAACTATTAAGATAGCAATCACATTCAATAGCCAAATACTATACCACCTGAGCGATGCAACGAAAT
GATCAATTTGAGCAAAAATGCTGCATATTTAGGACGGCATCATTATAGAAATGCTTCTTGCTGTGTACTT
TTCTCTCGTCTGGCAGCTGTTTCGCCGTTATTGTTAAAACCGGCTTAAGTTAGGTGTGTTTTCTACGACT
AGTGATGCCCCTACTAGAAGATGTGTGTTGCACAAATGTCCCTGAATAACCAATTTGAAGTGCAGATAGC
AGTAAACGTAAGCTAATATGAATATTATTTAACTGTAATGTTTTAATATCGCTGGACATTACTAATAAAC
CCACTATAAACACATGTACATATGTATGTTTTGGCATACAATGAGTAGTTGGGGAAAAAATGTGTAAAAG
CACCGTGACCATCACAGCATAAAGATAACCAGCTGAAGTATCGAATATGAGTAACCCCCAAATTGAATCA
CATGCCGCAACTGATAGGACCCATGGAAGTACACTCTTCATGGCGATATACAAGACACACACAAGCACGA
ACACCCAGTTGCGGAGGAAATTCTCCGTAAATGAAAACCCAATCGGCGAACAATTCATACCCATATATGG
TAAAAGTTTTGAACGCGACTTGAGAGCGGAGAGCATTGCGGCTGATAAGGTTTTAGCGCTAAGCGGGCTT
TATAAAACGGGCTGCGGGACCAGTTTTCATATCACTACCGTTTGAGTTCTTGTGCTGTGTGGATACTCCT
CCCGACACAAAGCCGCTCCATCAGCCAGCAGTCGTCTAATCCAGAGACCCCGGATCGGGGTACCAACATG
GACGCACAAACACGACGACGTGAGCGTCGCGCTGAGAAACAAGCTCAATGGAAAGCTGCAAACGGTGGAT
CTCCTCCACATATGGCTTACCCATACGATGTTCCAGATTACGCTCCTCCAAGCTTAATTAAGATGAATCC
CGGAATCAAACACATGGTCGTCAACGCCGTGGAGCGCACGATAACCGACTGGTTGCAGCCTATTGTGGAC
CGAAGCATCCGCATTGCCTGTGCCACCACCGAGCAGATCATCCGCAAGGACTTCGCCCTGGATGCTGACG
AGAACCGAATGCGCACTGCCGCTCATCAGATGGTACGAAACCTTGCCGCCGGCATGGCCATGATTACCGG
TAAGGATGAGATAGCGCGTGCTATTAGCCAGAATCTGCACAAGGCCTTGCTGTCGGGTCTAAATGGGATG
CCCAGCATGGCTGAGATCCAAGCTGCTGCTATGCAGTTAGCCAGCGAAAATGTTGAGCTAGTTTGCGCTT
TCATTCAGAAAACATCTGCTGAAAAGGCAGCCGCAGAGATCGATAGGCGTCTAAGCACCGATTTCGAGAC
CAGAAAAATTGCTCGTGAATAGTCTAGAGGGCCCGCGGTTCGAAGGTAAGCCTATCCCTAACCCTCTCCT
CGGTCTCGATTCTACGCGTACCGGTCATCATCACCATCACCATTGAGTTTAAACCCGCTGATCAGCCTCG
ACTGTGCCTTCTAAGGCCTGAGCTCGCTGATCAGCCTCGATCGAGGATCCAGACATGATAAGATACATTG
ATGAGTTTGGACAAACCACAACTAGAATGCAGTGAAAAAAATGCTTTATTTGTGAAATTTGTGATGCTAT
TGCTTTATTTGTAACCATTATAAGCTGCAATAAACAAGTTAACAACAACAATTGCATTCATTTTATGTTT
CAGGTTCAGGGGGAGGTGTGGGAGGTTTTTTAAAGCAAGTAAAACCTCTACAAATGTGGTATGGCTGATT
ATGATCAGTCGACCGATGCCCTTGAGAGCCTTCAACCCAGTCAGCTCCTTCCGGTGGGCGCGGGGCATGA
CTATCGTCGCCGCACTTATGACTGTCTTCTTTATCATGCAACTCGTAGGACAGGTGCCGGCAGCGCTCTG
GGTCATTTTCGGCGAGGACCGCTTTCGCTGGAGCGCGACGATGATCGGCCTGTCGCTTGCGGTATTCGGA
ATCTTGCACGCCCTCGCTCAAGCCTTCGTCACTGGTCCCGCCACCAAACGTTTCGGCGAGAAGCAGGCCA
TTATCGCCGGCATGGCGGCCGACGCGCTGGGCTACGTCTTGCTGGCGTTCGCGACGCGAGGCTGGATGGC
CTTCCCCATTATGATTCTTCTCGCTTCCGGCGGCATCGGGATGCCCGCGTTGCAGGCCATGCTGTCCAGG
CAGGTAGATGACGACCATCAGGGACAGCTTCAAGGATCGCTCGCGGCTCTTACCAGCCAGCAAAAGGCCA
GGAACCGTAAAAAGGCCGCGTTGCTGGCGTTTTTCCATAGGCTCCGCCCCCCTGACGAGCATCACAAAAA
TCGACGCTCAAGTCAGAGGTGGCGAAACCCGACAGGACTATAAAGATACCAGGCGTTTCCCCCTGGAAGC
TCCCTCGTGCGCTCTCCTGTTCCGACCCTGCCGCTTACCGGATACCTGTCCGCCTTTCTCCCTTCGGGAA
GCGTGGCGCTTTCTCAATGCTCACGCTGTAGGTATCTCAGTTCGGTGTAGGTCGTTCGCTCCAAGCTGGG
CTGTGTGCACGAACCCCCCGTTCAGCCCGACCGCTGCGCCTTATCCGGTAACTATCGTCTTGAGTCCAAC
CCGGTAAGACACGACTTATCGCCACTGGCAGCAGCCACTGGTAACAGGATTAGCAGAGCGAGGTATGTAG
GCGGTGCTACAGAGTTCTTGAAGTGGTGGCCTAACTACGGCTACACTAGAAGGACAGTATTTGGTATCTG
CGCTCTGCTGAAGCCAGTTACCTTCGGAAAAAGAGTTGGTAGCTCTTGATCCGGCAAACAAACCACCGCT
GGTAGCGGTGGTTTTTTTGTTTGCAAGCAGCAGATTACGCGCAGAAAAAAAGGATCTCAAGAAGATCCTT
TGATCTTTTCTACGGGGTCTGACGCTCAGTGGAACGAAAACTCACGTTAAGGGATTTTGGTCATGAGATT
ATCAAAAAGGATCTTCACCTAGATCCTTTTAAATTAAAAATGAAGTTTTAAATCAATCTAAAGTATATAT
GAGTAAACTTGGTCTGACAGTTACCAATGCTTAATCAGTGAGGCACCTATCTCAGCGATCTGTCTATTTC
GTTCATCCATAGTTGCCTGACTCCCCGTCGTGTAGATAACTACGATACGGGAGGGCTTACCATCTGGCCC
CAGTGCTGCAATGATACCGCGAGACCCACGCTCACCGGCTCCAGATTTATCAGCAATAAACCAGCCAGCC
GGAAGGGCCGAGCGCAGAAGTGGTCCTGCAACTTTATCCGCCTCCATCCAGTCTATTAATTGTTGCCGGG
AAGCTAGAGTAAGTAGTTCGCCAGTTAATAGTTTGCGCAACGTTGTTGCCATTGCTGCAGGCATCGTGGT
GTCACGCTCGTCGTTTGGTATGGCTTCATTCAGCTCCGGTTCCCAACGATCAAGGCGAGTTACATGATCC
CCCATGTTGTGCAAAAAAGCGGTTAGCTCCTTCGGTCCTCCGATCGTTGTCAGAAGTAAGTTGGCCGCAG
TGTTATCACTCATGGTTATGGCAGCACTGCATAATTCTCTTACTGTCATGCCATCCGTAAGATGCTTTTC
TGTGACTGGTGAGTACTCAACCAAGTCATTCTGAGAATAGTGTATGCGGCGACCGAGTTGCTCTTGCCCG
GCGTCAACACGGGATAATACCGCGCCACATAGCAGAACTTTAAAAGTGCTCATCATTGGAAAACGTTCTT
CGGGGCGAAAACTCTCAAGGATCTTACCGCTGTTGAGATCCAGTTCGATGTAACCCACTCGTGCACCCAA
CTGATCTTCAGCATCTTTTACTTTCACCAGCGTTTCTGGGTGAGCAAAAACAGGAAGGCAAAATGCCGCA
AAAAAGGGAATAAGGGCGACACGGAAATGTTGAATACTCATACTCTTCCTTTTTCAATATTATTGAAGCA
TTTATCAGGGTTATTGTCTCATGAGCGGATACATATTTGAATGTATTTAGAAAAATAAACAAATAGGGGT
TCCGCGCACATTTCCCCGAAAAGTGCCACCTGACGTCTAAGAAACCATTATTATCATGACATTAACCTAT
AAAAATAGGCGTATCACGAGGCCCTTTCGT
